>Addgene plasmid #215028 | pCAG_ALX4-Flag-HA | addgene full sequence | sequence record 426199 | Addgene NGS Result
CTTGAGATCCTTTTTTTCTGCGCGTAATCTGCTGCTTGCAAACAAAAAAACCACCGCTACCAGCGGTGGT
TTGTTTGCCGGATCAAGAGCTACCAACTCTTTTTCCGAAGGTAACTGGCTTCAGCAGAGCGCAGATACCA
AATACTGTTCTTCTAGTGTAGCCGTAGTTAGGCCACCACTTCAAGAACTCTGTAGCACCGCCTACATACC
TCGCTCTGCTAATCCTGTTACCAGTGGCTGCTGCCAGTGGCGATAAGTCGTGTCTTACCGGGTTGGACTC
AAGACGATAGTTACCGGATAAGGCGCAGCGGTCGGGCTGAACGGGGGGTTCGTGCACACAGCCCAGCTTG
GAGCGAACGACCTACACCGAACTGAGATACCTACAGCGTGAGCTATGAGAAAGCGCCACGCTTCCCGAAG
GGAGAAAGGCGGACAGGTATCCGGTAAGCGGCAGGGTCGGAACAGGAGAGCGCACGAGGGAGCTTCCAGG
GGGAAACGCCTGGTATCTTTATAGTCCTGTCGGGTTTCGCCACCTCTGACTTGAGCGTCGATTTTTGTGA
TGCTCGTCAGGGGGGCGGAGCCTATGGAAAAACGCCAGCAACGCGGCCTTTTTACGGTTCCTGGCCTTTT
GCTGGCCTTTTGCTCACATGTTCTTTCCTGCGTTATCCCCTGATTCTGTGGATAACCGTATTACCGCCTT
TGAGTGAGCTGATACCGCTCGCCGCAGCCGAACGACCGAGCGCAGCGAGTCAGTGAGCGAGGAAGCGGAA
GAGCGCCCAATACGCAAACCGCCTCTCCCCGCGCGTTGGCCGATTCATTAATGCAGCTGGCACGACAGGT
TTCCCGACTGGAAAGCGGGCAGTGAGCGCAACGCAATTAATGTGAGTTAGCTCACTCATTAGGCACCCCA
GGCTTTACACTTTATGCTTCCGGCTCGTATGTTGTGTGGAATTGTGAGCGGATAACAATTTCACACAGGA
AACAGCTATGACCATGAGGCGCGCCGGATTCGACATTGATTATTGACTAGTTATTAATAGTAATCAATTA
CGGGGTCATTAGTTCATAGCCCATATATGGAGTTCCGCGTTACATAACTTACGGTAAATGGCCCGCCTGG
CTGACCGCCCAACGACCCCCGCCCATTGACGTCAATAATGACGTATGTTCCCATAGTAACGCCAATAGGG
ACTTTCCATTGACGTCAATGGGTGGAGTATTTACGGTAAACTGCCCACTTGGCAGTACATCAAGTGTATC
ATATGCCAAGTACGCCCCCTATTGACGTCAATGACGGTAAATGGCCCGCCTGGCATTATGCCCAGTACAT
GACCTTATGGGACTTTCCTACTTGGCAGTACATCTACGTATTAGTCATCGCTATTACCATGGTCGAGGTG
AGCCCCACGTTCTGCTTCACTCTCCCCATCTCCCCCCCCTCCCCACCCCCAATTTTGTATTTATTTATTT
TTTAATTATTTTGTGCAGCGATGGGGGCGGGGGGGGGGGGGCGCGCGCCAGGCGGGGCGGGGCGGGGCGA
GGGGCGGGGCGGGGCGAGGCGGAGAGGTGCGGCGGCAGCCAATCAGAGCGGCGCGCTCCGAAAGTTTCCT
TTTATGGCGAGGCGGCGGCGGCGGCGGCCCTATAAAAAGCGAAGCGCGCGGCGGGCGGGAGTCGCTGCGC
GCTGCCTTCGCCCCGTGCCCCGCTCCGCCGCCGCCTCGCGCCGCCCGCCCCGGCTCTGACTGACCGCGTT
ACTCCCACAGGTGAGCGGGCGGGACGGCCCTTCTCCTCCGGGCTGTAATTAGCGCTTGGTTTAATGACGG
CTTGTTTCTTTTCTGTGGCTGCGTGAAAGCCTTGAGGGGCTCCGGGAGGGCCCTTTGTGCGGGGGGAGCG
GCTCGGGGGGTGCGTGCGTGTGTGTGTGCGTGGGGAGCGCCGCGTGCGGCTCCGCGCTGCCCGGCGGCTG
TGAGCGCTGCGGGCGCGGCGCGGGGCTTTGTGCGCTCCGCAGTGTGCGCGAGGGGAGCGCGGCCGGGGGC
GGTGCCCCGCGGTGCGGGGGGGGCTGCGAGGGGAACAAAGGCTGCGTGCGGGGTGTGTGCGTGGGGGGGT
GAGCAGGGGGTGTGGGCGCGTCGGTCGGGCTGCAACCCCCCCTGCACCCCCCTCCCCGAGTTGCTGAGCA
CGGCCCGGCTTCGGGTGCGGGGCTCCGTACGGGGCGTGGCGCGGGGCTCGCCGTGCCGGGCGGGGGGTGG
CGGCAGGTGGGGGTGCCGGGCGGGGCGGGGCCGCCTCGGGCCGGGGAGGGCTCGGGGGAGGGGCGCGGCG
GCCCCCGGAGCGCCGGCGGCTGTCGAGGCGCGGCGAGCCGCAGCCATTGCCTTTTATGGTAATCGTGCGA
GAGGGCGCAGGGACTTCCTTTGTCCCAAATCTGTGCGGAGCCGAAATCTGGGAGGCGCCGCCGCACCCCC
TCTAGCGGGCGCGGGGCGAAGCGGTGCGGCGCCGGCAGGAAGGAAATGGGCGGGGAGGGCCTTCGTGCGT
CGCCGCGCCGCCGTCCCCTTCTCCCTCTCCAGCCTCGGGGCTGTCCGCGGGGGGACGGCTGCCTTCGGGG
GGGACGGGGCAGGGCGGGGTTCGGCTTCTGGCGTGTGACCGGCGGCTCTAGAGCCTCTGCTAACCATGTT
CATGCCTTCTTCTTTTTCCTACAGATCCTTAATTAATAATACGACTCACTATAGGGGGTCGACATGAATG
CTGAGACTTGCGTCTCTTACTGCGAGTCGCCGGCCGCTGCCATGGACGCCTACTACAGCCCGGTGTCGCA
GAGTCGGGAGGGCTCGTCGCCTTTTAGGGCATTTCCCGGAGGCGACAAGTTCGGCACAACTTTCCTGTCG
GCCGCCGCCAAAGCACAGGGATTCGGGGACGCCAAGAGCCGGGCCCGTTACGGCGCTGGGCAGCAGGACC
TGGCGACACCCCTGGAGAGTGGAGCTGGGGCGCGGGGCTCCTTTAACAAGTTCCAGCCCCAGCCGTCGAC
CCCGCAGCCCCAGCCGCCGCCGCAGCCGCAGCCGCAGCAGCAGCAGCCGCAGCCCCAGCCGCCTGCGCAA
CCGCATCTTTACTTGCAGCGAGGCGCCTGCAAGACGCCCCCGGACGGCAGCCTCAAACTCCAGGAAGGCA
GCAGCGGCCACAGCGCGGCCTTGCAGGTTCCCTGCTACGCTAAAGAGAGCTCCCTGGGTGAGCCAGAGTT
ACCCCCTGACTCTGACACTGTGGGGATGGACAGCAGCTACCTGAGTGTCAAGGAGGCTGGGGTGAAGGGG
CCCCAGGACCGGGCCAGCTCAGACCTCCCCAGCCCATTGGAGAAGGCCGACTCGGAGAGCAACAAGGGCA
AGAAGCGGCGGAACCGGACCACCTTCACCAGCTACCAGCTGGAGGAGCTGGAGAAGGTCTTCCAGAAGAC
CCACTACCCAGACGTGTATGCGCGGGAACAGCTGGCCATGAGGACAGACCTCACTGAGGCCCGCGTGCAG
GTCTGGTTCCAGAACCGAAGGGCCAAGTGGAGGAAGCGGGAGCGTTTTGGGCAGATGCAGCAGGTTCGAA
CCCACTTCTCCACTGCATATGAGCTGCCCCTCCTCACCCGAGCTGAGAACTACGCCCAGATTCAGAACCC
GTCCTGGCTCGGCAACAACGGGGCTGCCTCACCAGTGCCAGCCTGCGTGGTCCCCTGCGACCCGGTGCCT
GCCTGCATGTCCCCTCATGCCCACCCCCCTGGCTCTGGGGCCAGCAGCGTCACCGACTTCCTGAGTGTGT
CTGGGGCTGGCAGTCATGTGGGCCAGACGCACATGGGCAGCCTGTTTGGAGCAGCCAGCCTCAGCCCAGG
CCTCAATGGCTACGAGCTCAACGGCGAGCCGGACCGCAAGACCTCGAGCATCGCGGCCCTCCGCATGAAG
GCCAAGGAGCACAGTGCGGCCATTTCCTGGGCCACATGTACAGACTACAAAGACGACGACGACAAATACC
CATACGACGTGCCAGACTACGCCTGATGATCAGCCTCGACTGTGCCTTCTAGTTGCCAGCCATCTGTTGT
TTGCCCCTCCCCCGTGCCTTCCTTGACCCTGGAAGGTGCCACTCCCACTGTCCTTTCCTAATAAAATGAG
GAAATTGCATCGCATTGTCTGAGTAGGTGTCATTCTATTCTGGGGGGTGGGGTGGGGCAGGACAGCAAGG
GGGAGGATTGGGAAGACAATAGCAGGCATGCTGGGGATGCGGTGGGCTCTATGGCTTCTGAGGCGGAAAG
AACCAGCTGGGGCTCGAGATCCACTAGTTCTAGCCTCGAGGCTAGAGCGGCCGCCACTGGCCGTCGTTTT
ACAACGTCGTGACTGGGAAAACCCTGGCGTTACCCAACTTAATCGCCTTGCAGCACATCCCCCTTTCGCC
AGCTGGCGTAATAGCGAAGAGGCCCGCACCGATCGCCCTTCCCAACAGTTGCGCAGCCTGAATGGCGAAT
GGAAATTGTAAGCGTTAATATTTTGTTAAAATTCGCGTTAAATTTTTGTTAAATCAGCTCATTTTTTAAC
CAATAGGCCGAAATCGGCAAAATCCCTTATAAATCAAAAGAATAGACCGAGATAGGGT
[37 nt withheld, positions 4609-4645]
AAAGAACGTGGACTCCAACGTCAAAGG
[49 nt withheld, positions 4673-4721]
T
[91 nt withheld, positions 4723-4813]
G
[124 nt withheld, positions 4815-4938]
CAGGTGGCACTTTTCGGGGAAATGTGCGCGGAACCCCTATTTGTTTATTTTTCTAAATACATTCAAATAT
GTATCCGCTCATGAGACAATAACCCTGATAAATGCTTCAATAATATTGAAAAAGGAAGAGTATGAGTATT
CAACATTTCCGTGTCGCCCTTATTCCCTTTTTTGCGGCATTTTGCCTTCCTGTTTTTGCTCACCCAGAAA
CGCTGGTGAAAGTAAAAGATGCTGAAGATCAGTTGGGTGCACGAGTGGGTTACATCGAACTGGATCTCAA
CAGCGGTAAGATCCTTGAGAGTTTTCGCCCCGAAGAACGTTTTCCAATGATGAGCACTTTTAAAGTTCTG
CTATGTGGCGCGGTATTATCCCGTATTGACGCCGGGCAAGAGCAACTCGGTCGCCGCATACACTATTCTC
AGAATGACTTGGTTGAGTACTCACCAGTCACAGAAAAGCATCTTACGGATGGCATGACAGTAAGAGAATT
ATGCAGTGCTGCCATAACCATGAGTGATAACACTGCGGCCAACTTACTTCTGACAACGATCGGAGGACCG
AAGGAGCTAACCGCTTTTTTGCACAACATGGGGGATCATGTAACTCGCCTTGATCGTTGGGAACCGGAGC
TGAATGAAGCCATACCAAACGACGAGCGTGACACCACGATGCCTGTAGCAATGGCAACAACGTTGCGCAA
ACTATTAACTGGCGAACTACTTACTCTAGCTTCCCGGCAACAATTAATAGACTGGATGGAGGCGGATAAA
GTTGCAGGACCACTTCTGCGCTCGGCCCTTCCGGCTGGCTGGTTTATTGCTGATAAATCTGGAGCCGGTG
AGCGTGGGTCTCGCGGTATCATTGCAGCACTGGGGCCAGATGGTAAGCCCTCCCGTATCGTAGTTATCTA
CACGACGGGGAGTCAGGCAACTATGGATGAACGAAATAGACAGATCGCTGAGATAGGTGCCTCACTGATT
AAGCATTGGTAACTGTCAGACCAAGTTTACTCATATATACTTTAGATTGATTTAAAACTTCATTTTTAAT
TTAAAAGGATCTAGGTGAAGATCCTTTTTGATAATCTCATGACCAAAATCCCTTAACGTGAGTTTTCGTT
CCACTGAGCGTCAGACCCCGTAGAAAAGATCAAAGGATCTT
Features (pLannotate 1.2.2; 16 found; start..end, strand, type, name):
      2..590     +  rep_origin     ori: high-copy-number ColE1/pMB1/pBR322/pUC origin of replication
    773..865     +  CDS            lacI (fragment): lac repressor; lacI; The lac repressor binds to the lac operator to inhibit transcription in E. coli. This inhibition can be relieved by adding lactose or isopropyl-β-D-thiogalactopyranoside (IPTG).
    878..899     +  protein_bind   CAP binding site: CAP binding activates transcription in the presence of cAMP. E. coli catabolite activator protein
    914..944     +  promoter       lac promoter: promoter for the E. coli lac operon
    952..968     +  protein_bind   lac operator: The lac repressor binds to the lac operator to inhibit transcription in E. coli. This inhibition can be relieved by adding lactose or isopropyl-β-D-thiogalactopyranoside (IPTG). lac repressor encoded by lacI
   1012..1391    +  enhancer       CMV enhancer: human cytomegalovirus immediate early enhancer
   1393..1667    +  promoter       chicken β-actin promoter: No description available
   1668..2684    +  intron         chimeric intron: chimera between introns from chicken β-actin and rabbit β-globin
   2697..2715    +  promoter       T7 promoter: promoter for bacteriophage T7 RNA polymerase
   2724..3956    +  CDS            ALX4: ALX4_HUMAN - Also known as KIAA1788. Experimental evidence at protein level: Swiss-Prot protein existence level 1. Transcription factor involved in skull and limb development. Plays an essential role in craniofacial development, skin and hair follicle development. From Homo sapiens (Human).
   4030..4254    +  polyA_signal   bGH poly(A) signal: bovine growth hormone polyadenylation signal
   4258..4279    +  promoter       SV40 promoter (fragment): SV40 enhancer and early promoter
   4325..4479    +  CDS            lacZα (fragment): LacZα fragment of β-galactosidase; lacZ fragment
   4510..4938    -  rep_origin     f1 ori (sequence partly withheld): f1 bacteriophage origin of replication; arrow indicates direction of (+) strand synthesis
   4965..5069    +  promoter       AmpR promoter: bla
   5070..5930    +  CDS            AmpR: β-lactamase; bla; confers resistance to ampicillin, carbenicillin, and related antibiotics
