[The description below was written by a language model from this plasmid's Addgene catalogue record and pLannotate feature annotations shown in this document.]
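Description:
pCAG_ALX4-Flag-HA is a mammalian expression plasmid for producing the human homeobox transcription factor ALX4 (ALX homeobox 4) with a C-terminal Flag-HA tandem epitope tag. It is built on the pDIRECT backbone, with the insert introduced by Gibson cloning, and the sequenced construct is about 6.1 kb. In E. coli it is maintained at high copy through a ColE1/pUC-type origin and selected with ampicillin via the β-lactamase (AmpR) gene and its native promoter. An f1 phage origin is also present, along with leftover cloning-vector elements (lac promoter/operator, CAP binding site, and fragments of lacI, lacZα and the SV40 promoter) that play no evident role in the expression cassette. No mammalian selection marker is annotated, so the plasmid appears suited mainly to transient transfection.

Expression is driven by the CAG promoter, annotated here as its three components: the CMV immediate-early enhancer, the chicken β-actin promoter, and a chimeric chicken β-actin/rabbit β-globin intron. Together these give strong, broadly active transcription in mammalian cells. A short T7 promoter lies just upstream of the coding sequence and could in principle support in vitro transcription. The ALX4 open reading frame is followed by a bovine growth hormone polyadenylation signal. The Flag-HA tag is not separately annotated in the feature table, but the gap between the end of the annotated ALX4 sequence and the poly(A) signal is consistent with the catalogue's C-terminal tag. The dual tag allows detection or affinity purification of the protein with standard antibodies. ALX4 functions in skull, limb and craniofacial development, and the associated publication concerns transcription factor cooperativity in face and limb mesenchyme.
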