Addgene plasmid #215028: pCAG_ALX4-Flag-HA
Purpose: Mammalian expression of human ALX4
Depositing lab: Joanna Wysocka. Depositing organization: Stanford University. Publication: DNA-guided transcription factor cooperativity shapes face and limb mesenchyme. Kim S, Morgunova E, Naqvi S, Goovaerts S, Bader M, Koska M, Popov A, Luong C, Pogson A, Swigut T, Claes P, Taipale J, Wysocka J. Cell. 2024 Feb 1;187(3):692-711.e26. doi: 10.1016/j.cell.2023.12.032. Epub 2024 Jan 22. PubMed 38262408.
Backbone
  Vector backbone: pDIRECT
  Backbone manufacturer: Clontech
  Backbone size w/o insert (bp): 4828
  Vector type: Mammalian Expression
Growth in bacteria
  Bacterial resistance: Ampicillin, 100 μg/mL
  Growth temperature: 37°C
  Growth strain: DH5alpha
  Copy number: High Copy
Gene/Insert
  Gene/Insert name: ALX homeobox 4 (alt name: ALX4)
  Species: H. sapiens (human)
  Insert size (bp): 1293
  Entrez Gene: ALX4 (a.k.a. CRS5, FND2)
  Promoter: CAG
  Tag / fusion protein: Flag-HA (C terminal on insert)
  Cloning method: Gibson Cloning
  Sequencing primers: 5′ CATGCCTTCTTCTTTTTCCTAC; 3′ GGAAAGGACAGTGGGAGTGGC
Terms and licenses: Academic/Nonprofit Terms; Industry Terms: Not Available to Industry
How to cite: pCAG_ALX4-Flag-HA was a gift from Joanna Wysocka (Addgene plasmid # 215028 ; http://n2t.net/addgene:215028 ; RRID:Addgene_215028)
